Addgene plasmid #100355: pCMV_mEm_4GS_LF82_803
Purpose: Mammalian expression of E. coli LF82_803 CDS fused to mEmerald
Depositing lab: Alan Huett. Depositing organization: University of Nottingham. Publication: A multi-phenotypic imaging screen to identify bacterial effectors by exogenous expression in a HeLa cell line. Collins A, Huett A. Sci Data. 2018 May 15;5:180081. doi: 10.1038/sdata.2018.81. PubMed 29762554.
Backbone
  Vector backbone: pCMV
  Backbone size w/o insert (bp): 4502
  Vector type: Mammalian Expression
Growth in bacteria
  Bacterial resistance: Ampicillin, 100 μg/mL
  Growth temperature: 37°C
  Growth strain: XL1 Blue
  Copy number: High Copy
Gene/Insert
  Gene/Insert name: LF82_803
  Insert size (bp): 237
  Promoter: CMV
  Tag / fusion protein: mEmerald (N terminal on backbone)
  Cloning method: Ligation Independent Cloning
  Sequencing primers: 5′ ACTTCTGCTCTAAAAGCTGCGG; 3′ CACTGCATTCTAGTTGTGGTTTGTC
Terms and licenses: Academic/Nonprofit Terms; Industry Terms: Not Available to Industry
How to cite: pCMV_mEm_4GS_LF82_803 was a gift from Alan Huett (Addgene plasmid # 100355 ; http://n2t.net/addgene:100355 ; RRID:Addgene_100355)
