[The description below was written by a language model from this plasmid's Addgene catalogue record and pLannotate feature annotations shown in this document.]
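Description:
pCMV_mEm_4GS_LF82_803 is a mammalian expression plasmid, 4,739 bp in the sequenced record, built on a pCMV backbone. It produces a small open reading frame from E. coli LF82 as a green fluorescent fusion protein. In bacteria it is maintained by a high-copy ColE1/pUC-type origin and selected with ampicillin through the β-lactamase gene and its native promoter. The annotated fragments of lacZα, lacI, rop, bom, the lac promoter/operator and a pUC multiple cloning site appear to be leftovers of the cloning-vector ancestry rather than functional parts. No mammalian selection marker is annotated, which fits transient expression.

The expression cassette runs from the human cytomegalovirus immediate-early enhancer and promoter through a modified SV40 intron, which provides splice donor and acceptor sites that generally improve mRNA processing and expression, into the mEmerald coding sequence. mEmerald is a rapidly maturing monomeric green fluorescent protein derived from Aequorea victoria. The 237 bp LF82_803 coding sequence was inserted by ligation-independent cloning downstream of mEmerald, so the fluorescent protein sits at the N terminus of the bacterial protein. The "4GS" in the name suggests a glycine-serine linker between the two, though the record does not describe it. The insert itself is not annotated in the feature table, but it falls in the gap between mEmerald and the SV40 polyadenylation signal that ends the transcript. The record gives no function for LF82_803.

The plasmid comes from work that expressed bacterial coding sequences in HeLa cells for a multi-phenotypic imaging screen to identify candidate effectors. The mEmerald tag allows transfected cells and the localisation of the fusion protein to be seen by fluorescence microscopy.
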