Features (pLannotate 1.2.2; 16 found; start..end, strand, type, name):
     25..45      -  misc_feature   MCS (fragment): pUC18/19 multiple cloning site
     44..347     +  enhancer       CMV enhancer: human cytomegalovirus immediate early enhancer
    348..551     +  promoter       CMV promoter: human cytomegalovirus (CMV) immediate early promoter
    689..785     +  intron         SV40 intron: modified SV40 intron with splice donor and acceptor sites
    846..1562    +  CDS            mEmerald: mEmerald is a basic (constitutively fluorescent) green fluorescent protein published in 1998, derived from Aequorea victoria. It is reported to be a very rapidly-maturing monomer with moderate acid sensitivity.
   1895..2029    -  polyA_signal   SV40 poly(A) signal: SV40 polyadenylation signal
   2164..2180    -  protein_bind   lac operator: The lac repressor binds to the lac operator to inhibit transcription in E. coli. This inhibition can be relieved by adding lactose or isopropyl-β-D-thiogalactopyranoside (IPTG). lac repressor encoded by lacI
   2188..2218    -  promoter       lac promoter: promoter for the E. coli lac operon
   2233..2254    -  protein_bind   CAP binding site: CAP binding activates transcription in the presence of cAMP. E. coli catabolite activator protein
   2267..2359    -  CDS            lacI (fragment): lac repressor; lacI; The lac repressor binds to the lac operator to inhibit transcription in E. coli. This inhibition can be relieved by adding lactose or isopropyl-β-D-thiogalactopyranoside (IPTG).
   2542..3130    -  rep_origin     ori: high-copy-number ColE1/pMB1/pBR322/pUC origin of replication
   3301..4161    -  CDS            AmpR: β-lactamase; bla; confers resistance to ampicillin, carbenicillin, and related antibiotics
   4162..4266    -  promoter       AmpR promoter: bla
   4361..4396    +  CDS            rop (fragment): Rop protein, which maintains plasmids at low copy number; rop
   4498..4597    +  misc_feature   bom (fragment): basis of mobility region from pBR322
   4603..19      -  CDS            lacZα (fragment) (across the origin): LacZα fragment of β-galactosidase; lacZ fragment
>Addgene plasmid #100355 | pCMV_mEm_4GS_LF82_803 | addgene full sequence | sequence record 209588 | Addgene NGS Result
GTAAAACGACGGCCAGTGAGTTCGAGCTTGCATGCCTGCAGGTCGTTACATAACTTACGGTAAATGGCCC
GCCTGGCTGACCGCCCAACGACCCCCGCCCATTGACGTCAATAATGACGTATGTTCCCATAGTAACGCCA
ATAGGGACTTTCCATTGACGTCAATGGGTGGAGTATTTACGGTAAACTGCCCACTTGGCAGTACATCAAG
TGTATCATATGCCAAGTACGCCCCCTATTGACGTCAATGACGGTAAATGGCCCGCCTGGCATTATGCCCA
GTACATGACCTTATGGGACTTTCCTACTTGGCAGTACATCTACGTATTAGTCATCGCTATTACCATGGTG
ATGCGGTTTTGGCAGTACATCAATGGGCGTGGATAGCGGTTTGACTCACGGGGATTTCCAAGTCTCCACC
CCATTGACGTCAATGGGAGTTTGTTTTGGCACCAAAATCAACGGGACTTTCCAAAATGTCGTAACAACTC
CGCCCCATTGACGCAAATGGGCGGTAGGCGTGTACGGTGGGAGGTCTATATAAGCAGAGCTCGTTTAGTG
AACCGTCAGATCGCCTGGAGACGCCATCCACGCTGTTTTGACCTCCATAGAAGACACCGGGACCGATCCA
GCCTCCGGACTCTAGAGGATCCGGTACTAGAGGAACTGAAAAACCAGAAAGTTAACTGGTAAGTTTAGTC
TTTTTGTCTTTTATTTCAGGTCCCGGATCCGGTGGTGGTGCAAATCAAAGAACTGCTCCTCAGTGGATGT
TGCCTTTACTTCTAGGCCTGTACGGAAGTGTTACTTCTGCTCTAAAAGCTGCGGAATTGTACCCGCGGGC
CCACCATGGTGAGCAAGGGCGAGGAGCTGTTCACCGGGGTGGTGCCCATCCTGGTCGAGCTGGACGGCGA
CGTAAACGGCCACAAGTTCAGCGTGTCCGGCGAGGGCGAGGGCGATGCCACCTACGGCAAGCTGACCCTG
AAGTTCATCTGCACCACCGGCAAGCTGCCCGTGCCCTGGCCCACCCTCGTGACCACCTTGACCTACGGCG
TGCAGTGCTTCGCCCGCTACCCCGACCACATGAAGCAGCACGACTTCTTCAAGTCCGCCATGCCCGAAGG
CTACGTCCAGGAGCGCACCATCTTCTTCAAGGACGACGGCAACTACAAGACCCGCGCCGAGGTGAAGTTC
GAGGGCGACACCCTGGTGAACCGCATCGAGCTGAAGGGCATCGACTTCAAGGAGGACGGCAACATCCTGG
GGCACAAGCTGGAGTACAACTACAACAGCCACAAGGTCTATATCACCGCCGACAAGCAGAAGAACGGCAT
CAAGGTGAACTTCAAGACCCGCCACAACATCGAGGACGGCAGCGTGCAGCTCGCCGACCACTACCAGCAG
AACACCCCCATCGGCGACGGCCCCGTGCTGCTGCCCGACAACCACTACCTGAGCACCCAGTCCAAGCTGA
GCAAAGACCCCAACGAGAAGCGCGATCACATGGTCCTGCTGGAGTTCGTGACCGCCGCCGGGATCACTCT
CGGCATGGACGAGCTGTACAAGCGAATTGGTGGAGGGGGCGGTTCCGGTGGCGGAGGTTCCCGAATTCGT
CGACGGAGATCTGATATGAACGATGCCCAGACCAGCGCATTTAAGGTGGCAAGTGGCAACGCCGATCCCG
CACTGCTGAGCAAAGTGTTCATTGGTGCGCTGATTGCTCTGCTGATTTTGTGGGTGGGATGGGGTTTTCT
GCATGTTTATCGGGGGTACGCGGCAGGTCACATCAAAGAGCAGGCACTGGTGCGTTTTGCCATCCGTTCA
GTCCTTCTCATCATTATCGCTATCTATCTCTTCGCCAGCTGAATCGGTACCCTCGAGAAGCTTGCGGCCG
CGGGGATCCAGACATGATAAGATACATTGATGAGTTTGGACAAACCACAACTAGAATGCAGTGAAAAAAA
TGCTTTATTTGTGAAATTTGTGATGCTATTGCTTTATTTGTAACCATTATAAGCTGCAATAAACAAGTTA
ACAACAACAATTGCATTCATTTTATGTTTCAGGTTCAGGGGGAGGTGTGGGAGGTTTTTTCGGATCCTCT
AGAGTCGATCTGCAGGCATGCTAGCTTGGCGTAATCATGGTCATAGCTGTTTCCTGTGTGAAATTGTTAT
CCGCTCACAATTCCACACAACATACGAGCCGGAAGCATAAAGTGTAAAGCCTGGGGTGCCTAATGAGTGA
GCTAACTCACATTAATTGCGTTGCGCTCACTGCCCGCTTTCCAGTCGGGAAACCTGTCGTGCCAGCTGCA
TTAATGAATCGGCCAACGCGCGGGGAGAGGCGGTTTGCGTATTGGGCGCTCTTCCGCTTCCTCGCTCACT
GACTCGCTGCGCTCGGTCGTTCGGCTGCGGCGAGCGGTATCAGCTCACTCAAAGGCGGTAATACGGTTAT
CCACAGAATCAGGGGATAACGCAGGAAAGAACATGTGAGCAAAAGGCCAGCAAAAGGCCAGGAACCGTAA
AAAGGCCGCGTTGCTGGCGTTTTTCCATAGGCTCCGCCCCCCTGACGAGCATCACAAAAATCGACGCTCA
AGTCAGAGGTGGCGAAACCCGACAGGACTATAAAGATACCAGGCGTTTCCCCCTGGAAGCTCCCTCGTGC
GCTCTCCTGTTCCGACCCTGCCGCTTACCGGATACCTGTCCGCCTTTCTCCCTTCGGGAAGCGTGGCGCT
TTCTCATAGCTCACGCTGTAGGTATCTCAGTTCGGTGTAGGTCGTTCGCTCCAAGCTGGGCTGTGTGCAC
GAACCCCCCGTTCAGCCCGACCGCTGCGCCTTATCCGGTAACTATCGTCTTGAGTCCAACCCGGTAAGAC
ACGACTTATCGCCACTGGCAGCAGCCACTGGTAACAGGATTAGCAGAGCGAGGTATGTAGGCGGTGCTAC
AGAGTTCTTGAAGTGGTGGCCTAACTACGGCTACACTAGAAGAACAGTATTTGGTATCTGCGCTCTGCTG
AAGCCAGTTACCTTCGGAAAAAGAGTTGGTAGCTCTTGATCCGGCAAACAAACCACCGCTGGTAGCGGTG
GTTTTTTTGTTTGCAAGCAGCAGATTACGCGCAGAAAAAAAGGATCTCAAGAAGATCCTTTGATCTTTTC
TACGGGGTCTGACGCTCAGTGGAACGAAAACTCACGTTAAGGGATTTTGGTCATGAGATTATCAAAAAGG
ATCTTCACCTAGATCCTTTTAAATTAAAAATGAAGTTTTAAATCAATCTAAAGTATATATGAGTAAACTT
GGTCTGACAGTTACCAATGCTTAATCAGTGAGGCACCTATCTCAGCGATCTGTCTATTTCGTTCATCCAT
AGTTGCCTGACTCCCCGTCGTGTAGATAACTACGATACGGGAGGGCTTACCATCTGGCCCCAGTGCTGCA
ATGATACCGCGAGACCCACGCTCACCGGCTCCAGATTTATCAGCAATAAACCAGCCAGCCGGAAGGGCCG
AGCGCAGAAGTGGTCCTGCAACTTTATCCGCCTCCATCCAGTCTATTAATTGTTGCCGGGAAGCTAGAGT
AAGTAGTTCGCCAGTTAATAGTTTGCGCAACGTTGTTGCCATTGCTACAGGCATCGTGGTGTCACGCTCG
TCGTTTGGTATGGCTTCATTCAGCTCCGGTTCCCAACGATCAAGGCGAGTTACATGATCCCCCATGTTGT
GCAAAAAAGCGGTTAGCTCCTTCGGTCCTCCGATCGTTGTCAGAAGTAAGTTGGCCGCAGTGTTATCACT
CATGGTTATGGCAGCACTGCATAATTCTCTTACTGTCATGCCATCCGTAAGATGCTTTTCTGTGACTGGT
GAGTACTCAACCAAGTCATTCTGAGAATAGTGTATGCGGCGACCGAGTTGCTCTTGCCCGGCGTCAATAC
GGGATAATACCGCGCCACATAGCAGAACTTTAAAAGTGCTCATCATTGGAAAACGTTCTTCGGGGCGAAA
ACTCTCAAGGATCTTACCGCTGTTGAGATCCAGTTCGATGTAACCCACTCGTGCACCCAACTGATCTTCA
GCATCTTTTACTTTCACCAGCGTTTCTGGGTGAGCAAAAACAGGAAGGCAAAATGCCGCAAAAAAGGGAA
TAAGGGCGACACGGAAATGTTGAATACTCATACTCTTCCTTTTTCAATATTATTGAAGCATTTATCAGGG
TTATTGTCTCATGAGCGGATACATATTTGAATGTATTTAGAAAAATAAACAAATAGGGGTTCCGCGCACA
TTTCCCCGAAAAGTGCCACCTGACGTCTAAGAAACCATTATTATCATGACATTAACCTATAAAAATAGGC
GTATCACGAGGCCCTTTCGTCTCGCGCGTTTCGGTGATGACGGTGAAAACCTCTGACACATGCAGCTCCC
GGAGACGGTCACAGCTTGTCTGTAAGCGGATGCCGGGAGCAGACAAGCCCGTCAGGGCGCGTCAGCGGGT
GTTGGCGGGTGTCGGGGCTGGCTTAACTATGCGGCATCAGAGCAGATTGTACTGAGAGTGCACCATATGC
GGTGTGAAATACCGCACAGATGCGTAAGGAGAAAATACCGCATCAGGCGCCATTCGCCATTCAGGCTGCG
CAACTGTTGGGAAGGGCGATCGGTGCGGGCCTCTTCGCTATTACGCCAGCTGGCGAAAGGGGGATGTGCT
GCAAGGCGATTAAGTTGGGTAACGCCAGGGTTTTCCCAGTCACGACGTT
