>Addgene plasmid #100355 | pCMV_mEm_4GS_LF82_803 | depositor partial sequence | sequence record 183681 | Sequence across LF82 gene insert region
CTCNGCATGGACGAGCTGTACNAGCGAATTGGTGGAGGGGGCGGTTCCGGTGGCGGAGGTTCCCGAATTC
GTCGACGGAGATCTGATATGAACGATGCCCAGACCAGCGCATTTAAGGTGGCAAGTGGCAACGCCGATCC
CGCACTGCTGAGCAAAGTGTTCATTGGTGCGCTGATTGCTCTGCTGATTTTGTGGGTGGGATGGGGTTTT
CTGCATGTTTATCGGGGGTACGCGGCAGGTCACATCAAAGAGCAGGCACTGGTGCGTTTTGCCATCCGTT
CAGTCCTTCTCATCATTATCGCTATCTATCTCTTCGCCAGCTGAATCGGTACCCTCGAGAAGCTTGCGGC
CGCGGGGATCCAGACATGATAAGATACATTGATGAGTTTGGACAAACCACAACTAGAATGCAGTGAAAAA
AATGCTTTATTTGTGAAATTTGTGATGCTATTGCTTTATTTGTAACCATTATAAGCTGCAATAAACAAGT
TAACAACAACAATTGCATTCATTTTATGTTTCAGGTTCAGGGGGAGGTGTGGGAGGTTTTTTCGGATCCT
CTAGAGTCGATCTGCAGGCATGCTAGCTTGGCGTAATCATGGTCATAGCTGTTTCCTGTGTGAAATTGTT
ATCCGCTCACAATTCCACACAACATACGAGCCGGAAGCATAAAGTGTAAAGCCTGGGGTGCCTAATGAGT
GAGCTAACTCACATTAATTGCGTTGCGCTCACTGCCCGCTTTCCAGTCGGGAAACCTGTCGTGCCAGCTG
CATTAATGAATCGGCCAACGCGCGGGGAGAGGCGGTTTGCGTATTGGGGCGCTCTTCCGCTTCCTCGCTC
ACTGACTCGCTGCGCTCGGTCGTTCGGCTGCGGCGAGCGGTATCAGCTCACTCAAAGGCGGTAATACGNT
TATCCACAGAATCNGGGATNACGCAGGAAAGANATGTGAGCAAAAGGCCAGCAAANGCCAGGAACCGTAA
AAGGCCGCGTTGCTGGCGTTTTTCCATAGGNTCCGCCCCCCNGACGAGCATCA
